Addgene plasmid #228083: TagBFP(S2h)3(S4h)3-gs-P6f
Purpose: Mammalian expression of coiled coil segments (S2h)x3-(S4h)x3, with short flexible linkers, N-term TagBFP, and C-term P6f; for phase separation and forming of liquid condensates in mammalian cells.
Depositing lab: Roman Jerala. Depositing organization: National Institute of Chemistry. Publication: Programmable de novo designed coiled coil-mediated phase separation in mammalian cells. Ramsak M, Ramirez DA, Hough LE, Shirts MR, Vidmar S, Elersic Filipic K, Anderluh G, Jerala R. Nat Commun. 2023 Dec 2;14(1):7973. doi: 10.1038/s41467-023-43742-w. PubMed 38042897.
Backbone
  Vector backbone: pcDNA
  Vector type: Mammalian Expression
Growth in bacteria
  Bacterial resistance: Ampicillin, 100 μg/mL
  Growth temperature: 37°C
  Growth strain: DH5alpha
  Copy number: High Copy
Gene/Insert
  Gene/Insert name: BFP, S2h, S4h, P6f
  Species: Synthetic
  Cloning method: Gibson Cloning
Terms and licenses: Academic/Nonprofit Terms; Industry Terms: Not Available to Industry
How to cite: TagBFP(S2h)3(S4h)3-gs-P6f was a gift from Roman Jerala (Addgene plasmid # 228083 ; http://n2t.net/addgene:228083 ; RRID:Addgene_228083)
