[The description below was written by a language model from this plasmid's Addgene catalogue record and pLannotate feature annotations shown in this document.]
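Description:
TagBFP(S2h)3(S4h)3-gs-P6f is a 6.7 kb mammalian expression plasmid built on a pcDNA backbone, carrying a fully synthetic fusion protein designed to drive phase separation in mammalian cells. It is propagated in E. coli as a high-copy plasmid through its ColE1/pUC-type origin and selected with ampicillin via the β-lactamase gene and its native promoter. The backbone also contains an f1 origin for single-stranded DNA production and an SV40 promoter-driven neomycin phosphotransferase cassette with an SV40 polyadenylation signal, which could in principle support G418 selection of transfected mammalian cells, although the record does not mention this use. Small annotated fragments (bom, a truncated HIV-1 LTR piece, ble, lacI and lac promoter/operator elements) appear to be backbone remnants or partial matches with no stated role.

The expression cassette uses the human CMV immediate early enhancer and promoter, followed by a T7 promoter, and ends with the bovine growth hormone polyadenylation signal, with an SP6 promoter in reverse orientation just upstream of it. The open reading frame begins with a short histidine tag (annotated as a fragment of a 9xHis tag) directly preceding TagBFP, a monomeric, rapidly maturing blue fluorescent protein. According to the catalogue entry, TagBFP is followed by three copies of the S2h coiled-coil segment and three of S4h, joined by short flexible linkers, and then, after what the name suggests is a glycine-serine linker, a C-terminal P6f peptide. These designed segments are not annotated by the automated feature table but presumably occupy the unannotated region between TagBFP and the SP6 site. The multivalent coiled-coil repeats are intended to produce liquid condensates that can be visualised by blue fluorescence in mammalian cells.
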