Features (pLannotate 1.2.2; 22 found; start..end, strand, type, name):
     28..80      -  misc_feature   bom (fragment): basis of mobility region from pBR322
    235..614     +  enhancer       CMV enhancer: human cytomegalovirus immediate early enhancer
    615..818     +  promoter       CMV promoter: human cytomegalovirus (CMV) immediate early promoter
    814..847     +  LTR            5' LTR (truncated) (fragment): truncated 5' long terminal repeat (LTR) from HIV-1
    863..881     +  promoter       T7 promoter: promoter for bacteriophage T7 RNA polymerase
    953..970     +  CDS            9xHis (fragment): 9xHis affinity tag
    971..1669    +  CDS            TagBFP: TagBFP is a basic (constitutively fluorescent) blue fluorescent protein published in 2008, derived from Entacmaea quadricolor. It is reported to be a very rapidly-maturing monomer with very low acid sensitivity.
   2297..2315    -  promoter       SP6 promoter: promoter for bacteriophage SP6 RNA polymerase
   2341..2565    +  polyA_signal   bGH poly(A) signal: bovine growth hormone polyadenylation signal
   2569..2590    +  promoter       SV40 promoter (fragment): SV40 enhancer and early promoter
   2611..3039    +  rep_origin     f1 ori (sequence partly withheld): f1 bacteriophage origin of replication; arrow indicates direction of (+) strand synthesis
   3053..3382    +  promoter       SV40 promoter: SV40 enhancer and early promoter
   3449..4240    +  CDS            neo: KKA2_KLEPN - Also known as kan, nptII. Experimental evidence at protein level: Swiss-Prot protein existence level 1. Resistance to kanamycin, neomycin, paromomycin, ribostamycin, butirosin and gentamicin B. From Klebsiella pneumoniae.
   4264..4422    +  CDS            ble (fragment): BLE_KLEPN - Experimental evidence at protein level: Swiss-Prot protein existence level 1. Binding protein with a strong affinity to the bleomycin family of antibiotics. Binds to CL990; an antimitotic-antibiotic compound. From Klebsiella pneumoniae.
   4417..4538    +  polyA_signal   SV40 poly(A) signal: SV40 polyadenylation signal
   4611..4627    -  protein_bind   lac operator: The lac repressor binds to the lac operator to inhibit transcription in E. coli. This inhibition can be relieved by adding lactose or isopropyl-β-D-thiogalactopyranoside (IPTG). lac repressor encoded by lacI
   4635..4665    -  promoter       lac promoter: promoter for the E. coli lac operon
   4680..4701    -  protein_bind   CAP binding site: CAP binding activates transcription in the presence of cAMP. E. coli catabolite activator protein
   4714..4806    -  CDS            lacI (fragment): lac repressor; lacI; The lac repressor binds to the lac operator to inhibit transcription in E. coli. This inhibition can be relieved by adding lactose or isopropyl-β-D-thiogalactopyranoside (IPTG).
   4989..5577    -  rep_origin     ori: high-copy-number ColE1/pMB1/pBR322/pUC origin of replication
   5748..6608    -  CDS            AmpR: β-lactamase; bla; confers resistance to ampicillin, carbenicillin, and related antibiotics
   6609..6713    -  promoter       AmpR promoter: bla
>Addgene plasmid #228083 | TagBFP(S2h)3(S4h)3-gs-P6f | addgene full sequence | sequence record 454691 | Addgene NGS Result
GACGGATCGGGAGATCTCCCGATCCCCTATGGTGCACTCTCAGTACAATCTGCTCTGATGCCGCATAGTT
AAGCCAGTATCTGCTCCCTGCTTGTGTGTTGGAGGTCGCTGAGTAGTGCGCGAGCAAAATTTAAGCTACA
ACAAGGCAAGGCTTGACCGACAATTGCATGAAGAATCTGCTTAGGGTTAGGCGTTTTGCGCTGCTTCGCG
ATGTACGGGCCAGATATACGCGTTGACATTGATTATTGACTAGTTATTAATAGTAATCAATTACGGGGTC
ATTAGTTCATAGCCCATATATGGAGTTCCGCGTTACATAACTTACGGTAAATGGCCCGCCTGGCTGACCG
CCCAACGACCCCCGCCCATTGACGTCAATAATGACGTATGTTCCCATAGTAACGCCAATAGGGACTTTCC
ATTGACGTCAATGGGTGGAGTATTTACGGTAAACTGCCCACTTGGCAGTACATCAAGTGTATCATATGCC
AAGTACGCCCCCTATTGACGTCAATGACGGTAAATGGCCCGCCTGGCATTATGCCCAGTACATGACCTTA
TGGGACTTTCCTACTTGGCAGTACATCTACGTATTAGTCATCGCTATTACCATGGTGATGCGGTTTTGGC
AGTACATCAATGGGCGTGGATAGCGGTTTGACTCACGGGGATTTCCAAGTCTCCACCCCATTGACGTCAA
TGGGAGTTTGTTTTGGCACCAAAATCAACGGGACTTTCCAAAATGTCGTAACAACTCCGCCCCATTGACG
CAAATGGGCGGTAGGCGTGTACGGTGGGAGGTCTATATAAGCAGAGCTCTCTGGCTAACTAGAGAACCCA
CTGCTTACTGGCTTATCGAAATTAATACGACTCACTATAGGGAGACCCAAGCTTGGTACCGAGCTCGGAT
CCACTAGTAACGGCCGCCAGTGTGCTGGAATTCGCCACCATGCACCACCACCACCACCACATGAGCGAGC
TGATTAAGGAGAACATGCACATGAAGCTGTACATGGAGGGCACCGTGGACAACCATCACTTCAAGTGCAC
ATCCGAGGGCGAAGGCAAGCCCTACGAGGGCACCCAGACCATGAGAATCAAGGTGGTCGAGGGCGGCCCT
CTCCCCTTCGCCTTCGACATCCTGGCTACTAGCTTCCTCTACGGCAGCAAGACCTTCATCAACCACACCC
AGGGCATCCCCGACTTCTTCAAGCAGTCCTTCCCTGAGGGCTTCACATGGGAGAGAGTCACCACATACGA
AGACGGGGGCGTGCTGACCGCTACCCAGGACACCAGCCTCCAGGACGGCTGCCTCATCTACAACGTCAAG
ATCAGAGGGGTGAACTTCACATCCAACGGCCCTGTGATGCAGAAGAAAACACTCGGCTGGGAGGCCTTCA
CCGAGACGCTGTACCCCGCTGACGGCGGCCTGGAAGGCAGAAACGACATGGCCCTGAAGCTCGTGGGCGG
GAGCCATCTGATCGCAAACATCAAGACCACATATAGATCCAAGAAACCCGCTAAGAACCTCAAGATGCCT
GGCGTCTACTATGTGGACTACAGACTGGAAAGAATCAAGGAGGCCAACAACGAGACCTACGTCGAGCAGC
ACGAGGTGGCAGTGGCCAGATACTGCGACCTCCCTAGCAAACTGGGGCACAAGCTCAATGGCAGTGGAAG
CGGCGGATCAGAAATTGCAGCTTTGGAGGAAAAGATAGCAGCCCTGAAGCAGGAGAATGCGGCCCTCGAA
GAGGGATCAGGATCAGGACCGGGAAGTGGGGAGATTGCAGCACTCGAGGAAAAAATCGCAGCGCTTAAGC
AGGAAAACGCCGCCTTGGAGGAAGGTAGTGGTTCAGGGGGGTCCGAAATCGCCGCTTTGGAGGAAAAAAT
TGCAGCGCTGAAGCAAGAAAATGCAGCTCTTGAGGAAGGGTCCGGGTCAGGTGGCAGCAAAATTGCGGCG
CTCAAGGAGAAGAACGCTGCTCTCAAACAAGAAATTGCTGCTTTGGAAGAGGGCAGCGGATCTGGACCAG
GTAGTGGGAAAATAGCCGCTCTTAAAGAAAAGAATGCCGCACTTAAGCAGGAAATAGCTGCACTTGAAGA
GGGAAGCGGGAGCGGGGGGTCTAAGATCGCTGCTCTGAAAGAAAAAAACGCTGCCCTTAAACAGGAAATT
GCCGCCCTGGAAGAGGGGTCAGGAGAGATCGCCGCTCTTGAAGAGAAAATAGCCGCATTGAAGCAAGAGA
ACGCAGCCTTGGAGGAAAAAAACGCTGCGCTGAAAGCATAATCTAGAGGGCCCTATTCTATAGTGTCACC
TAAATGCTAGAGCTCGCTGATCAGCCTCGACTGTGCCTTCTAGTTGCCAGCCATCTGTTGTTTGCCCCTC
CCCCGTGCCTTCCTTGACCCTGGAAGGTGCCACTCCCACTGTCCTTTCCTAATAAAATGAGGAAATTGCA
TCGCATTGTCTGAGTAGGTGTCATTCTATTCTGGGGGGTGGGGTGGGGCAGGACAGCAAGGGGGAGGATT
GGGAAGACAATAGCAGGCATGCTGGGGATGCGGTGGGCTCTATGGCTTCTGAGGCGGAAAGAACCAGCTG
GGGCTCTAGGGGGTATCCCC
[124 nt withheld, positions 2611-2734]
C
[91 nt withheld, positions 2736-2826]
A
[49 nt withheld, positions 2828-2876]
CCTTTGACGTTGGAGTCCACGTTCTTT
[37 nt withheld, positions 2904-2940]
ACCCTATCTCGGTCTATTCTTTTGATTTATAAGGGATTTTGCCGATTTCGGCCTATTGGTTAAAAAATGA
GCTGATTTAACAAAAATTTAACGCGAATTAATTCTGTGGAATGTGTGTCAGTTAGGGTGTGGAAAGTCCC
CAGGCTCCCCAGCAGGCAGAAGTATGCAAAGCATGCATCTCAATTAGTCAGCAACCAGGTGTGGAAAGTC
CCCAGGCTCCCCAGCAGGCAGAAGTATGCAAAGCATGCATCTCAATTAGTCAGCAACCATAGTCCCGCCC
CTAACTCCGCCCATCCCGCCCCTAACTCCGCCCAGTTCCGCCCATTCTCCGCCCCATGGCTGACTAATTT
TTTTTATTTATGCAGAGGCCGAGGCCGCCTCTGCCTCTGAGCTATTCCAGAAGTAGTGAGGAGGCTTTTT
TGGAGGCCTAGGCTTTTGCAAAAAGCTCCCGGGAGCTTGTATATCCATTTTCGGATCTGATCAAGAGACA
GGATGAGGATCGTTTCGCATGATTGAACAAGATGGATTGCACGCAGGTTCTCCGGCCGCTTGGGTGGAGA
GGCTATTCGGCTATGACTGGGCACAACAGACAATCGGCTGCTCTGATGCCGCCGTGTTCCGGCTGTCAGC
GCAGGGGCGCCCGGTTCTTTTTGTCAAGACCGACCTGTCCGGTGCCCTGAATGAACTGCAGGACGAGGCA
GCGCGGCTATCGTGGCTGGCCACGACGGGCGTTCCTTGCGCAGCTGTGCTCGACGTTGTCACTGAAGCGG
GAAGGGACTGGCTGCTATTGGGCGAAGTGCCGGGGCAGGATCTCCTGTCATCTCACCTTGCTCCTGCCGA
GAAAGTATCCATCATGGCTGATGCAATGCGGCGGCTGCATACGCTTGATCCGGCTACCTGCCCATTCGAC
CACCAAGCGAAACATCGCATCGAGCGAGCACGTACTCGGATGGAAGCCGGTCTTGTCGATCAGGATGATC
TGGACGAAGAGCATCAGGGGCTCGCGCCAGCCGAACTGTTCGCCAGGCTCAAGGCGCGCATGCCCGACGG
CGAGGATCTCGTCGTGACCCATGGCGATGCCTGCTTGCCGAATATCATGGTGGAAAATGGCCGCTTTTCT
GGATTCATCGACTGTGGCCGGCTGGGTGTGGCGGACCGCTATCAGGACATAGCGTTGGCTACCCGTGATA
TTGCTGAAGAGCTTGGCGGCGAATGGGCTGACCGCTTCCTCGTGCTTTACGGTATCGCCGCTCCCGATTC
GCAGCGCATCGCCTTCTATCGCCTTCTTGACGAGTTCTTCTGAGCGGGACTCTGGGGTTCGAAATGACCG
ACCAAGCGACGCCCAACCTGCCATCACGAGATTTCGATTCCACCGCCGCCTTCTATGAAAGGTTGGGCTT
CGGAATCGTTTTCCGGGACGCCGGCTGGATGATCCTCCAGCGCGGGGATCTCATGCTGGAGTTCTTCGCC
CACCCCAACTTGTTTATTGCAGCTTATAATGGTTACAAATAAAGCAATAGCATCACAAATTTCACAAATA
AAGCATTTTTTTCACTGCATTCTAGTTGTGGTTTGTCCAAACTCATCAATGTATCTTATCATGTCTGTAT
ACCGTCGACCTCTAGCTAGAGCTTGGCGTAATCATGGTCATAGCTGTTTCCTGTGTGAAATTGTTATCCG
CTCACAATTCCACACAACATACGAGCCGGAAGCATAAAGTGTAAAGCCTGGGGTGCCTAATGAGTGAGCT
AACTCACATTAATTGCGTTGCGCTCACTGCCCGCTTTCCAGTCGGGAAACCTGTCGTGCCAGCTGCATTA
ATGAATCGGCCAACGCGCGGGGAGAGGCGGTTTGCGTATTGGGCGCTCTTCCGCTTCCTCGCTCACTGAC
TCGCTGCGCTCGGTCGTTCGGCTGCGGCGAGCGGTATCAGCTCACTCAAAGGCGGTAATACGGTTATCCA
CAGAATCAGGGGATAACGCAGGAAAGAACATGTGAGCAAAAGGCCAGCAAAAGGCCAGGAACCGTAAAAA
GGCCGCGTTGCTGGCGTTTTTCCATAGGCTCCGCCCCCCTGACGAGCATCACAAAAATCGACGCTCAAGT
CAGAGGTGGCGAAACCCGACAGGACTATAAAGATACCAGGCGTTTCCCCCTGGAAGCTCCCTCGTGCGCT
CTCCTGTTCCGACCCTGCCGCTTACCGGATACCTGTCCGCCTTTCTCCCTTCGGGAAGCGTGGCGCTTTC
TCATAGCTCACGCTGTAGGTATCTCAGTTCGGTGTAGGTCGTTCGCTCCAAGCTGGGCTGTGTGCACGAA
CCCCCCGTTCAGCCCGACCGCTGCGCCTTATCCGGTAACTATCGTCTTGAGTCCAACCCGGTAAGACACG
ACTTATCGCCACTGGCAGCAGCCACTGGTAACAGGATTAGCAGAGCGAGGTATGTAGGCGGTGCTACAGA
GTTCTTGAAGTGGTGGCCTAACTACGGCTACACTAGAAGAACAGTATTTGGTATCTGCGCTCTGCTGAAG
CCAGTTACCTTCGGAAAAAGAGTTGGTAGCTCTTGATCCGGCAAACAAACCACCGCTGGTAGCGGTGGTT
TTTTTGTTTGCAAGCAGCAGATTACGCGCAGAAAAAAAGGATCTCAAGAAGATCCTTTGATCTTTTCTAC
GGGGTCTGACGCTCAGTGGAACGAAAACTCACGTTAAGGGATTTTGGTCATGAGATTATCAAAAAGGATC
TTCACCTAGATCCTTTTAAATTAAAAATGAAGTTTTAAATCAATCTAAAGTATATATGAGTAAACTTGGT
CTGACAGTTACCAATGCTTAATCAGTGAGGCACCTATCTCAGCGATCTGTCTATTTCGTTCATCCATAGT
TGCCTGACTCCCCGTCGTGTAGATAACTACGATACGGGAGGGCTTACCATCTGGCCCCAGTGCTGCAATG
ATACCGCGAGACCCACGCTCACCGGCTCCAGATTTATCAGCAATAAACCAGCCAGCCGGAAGGGCCGAGC
GCAGAAGTGGTCCTGCAACTTTATCCGCCTCCATCCAGTCTATTAATTGTTGCCGGGAAGCTAGAGTAAG
TAGTTCGCCAGTTAATAGTTTGCGCAACGTTGTTGCCATTGCTACAGGCATCGTGGTGTCACGCTCGTCG
TTTGGTATGGCTTCATTCAGCTCCGGTTCCCAACGATCAAGGCGAGTTACATGATCCCCCATGTTGTGCA
AAAAAGCGGTTAGCTCCTTCGGTCCTCCGATCGTTGTCAGAAGTAAGTTGGCCGCAGTGTTATCACTCAT
GGTTATGGCAGCACTGCATAATTCTCTTACTGTCATGCCATCCGTAAGATGCTTTTCTGTGACTGGTGAG
TACTCAACCAAGTCATTCTGAGAATAGTGTATGCGGCGACCGAGTTGCTCTTGCCCGGCGTCAATACGGG
ATAATACCGCGCCACATAGCAGAACTTTAAAAGTGCTCATCATTGGAAAACGTTCTTCGGGGCGAAAACT
CTCAAGGATCTTACCGCTGTTGAGATCCAGTTCGATGTAACCCACTCGTGCACCCAACTGATCTTCAGCA
TCTTTTACTTTCACCAGCGTTTCTGGGTGAGCAAAAACAGGAAGGCAAAATGCCGCAAAAAAGGGAATAA
GGGCGACACGGAAATGTTGAATACTCATACTCTTCCTTTTTCAATATTATTGAAGCATTTATCAGGGTTA
TTGTCTCATGAGCGGATACATATTTGAATGTATTTAGAAAAATAAACAAATAGGGGTTCCGCGCACATTT
CCCCGAAAAGTGCCACCTGACGTC
